>Addgene plasmid #208441 | pcDNA3.3_SARS2_BA.2.86 | addgene full sequence | sequence record 410934 | Addgene NGS Result
GCAAGCAGCAGATTACGCGCAGAAAAAAAGGATCTCAAGAAGATCCTTTGATCTTTTCTACGGGGTCTGA
CGCTCAGTGGAACGAAAACTCACGTTAAGGGATTTTGGTCATGAGATTATCAAAAAGGATCTTCACCTAG
ATCCTTTTAAATTAAAAATGAAGTTTTAAATCAATCTAAAGTATATATGAGTAAACTTGGTCTGACAGTT
ACCAATGCTTAATCAGTGAGGCACCTATCTCAGCGATCTGTCTATTTCGTTCATCCATAGTTGCCTGACT
CCCCGTCGTGTAGATAACTACGATACGGGAGGGCTTACCATCTGGCCCCAGTGCTGCAATGATACCGCGA
GACCCACGCTCACCGGCTCCAGATTTATCAGCAATAAACCAGCCAGCCGGAAGGGCCGAGCGCAGAAGTG
GTCCTGCAACTTTATCCGCCTCCATCCAGTCTATTAATTGTTGCCGGGAAGCTAGAGTAAGTAGTTCGCC
AGTTAATAGTTTGCGCAACGTTGTTGCCATTGCTACAGGCATCGTGGTGTCACGCTCGTCGTTTGGTATG
GCTTCATTCAGCTCCGGTTCCCAACGATCAAGGCGAGTTACATGATCCCCCATGTTGTGCAAAAAAGCGG
TTAGCTCCTTCGGTCCTCCGATCGTTGTCAGAAGTAAGTTGGCCGCAGTGTTATCACTCATGGTTATGGC
AGCACTGCATAATTCTCTTACTGTCATGCCATCCGTAAGATGCTTTTCTGTGACTGGTGAGTACTCAACC
AAGTCATTCTGAGAATAGTGTATGCGGCGACCGAGTTGCTCTTGCCCGGCGTCAATACGGGATAATACCG
CGCCACATAGCAGAACTTTAAAAGTGCTCATCATTGGAAAACGTTCTTCGGGGCGAAAACTCTCAAGGAT
CTTACCGCTGTTGAGATCCAGTTCGATGTAACCCACTCGTGCACCCAACTGATCTTCAGCATCTTTTACT
TTCACCAGCGTTTCTGGGTGAGCAAAAACAGGAAGGCAAAATGCCGCAAAAAAGGGAATAAGGGCGACAC
GGAAATGTTGAATACTCATACTCTTCCTTTTTCAATATTATTGAAGCATTTATCAGGGTTATTGTCTCAT
GAGCGGATACATATTTGAATGTATTTAGAAAAATAAACAAATAGGGGTTCCGCGCACATTTCCCCGAAAA
GTGCCACCTGACGTCGACGGATCGGGAGATCTCCCGATCCCCTATGGTGCACTCTCAGTACAATCTGCTC
TGATGCCGCATAGTTAAGCCAGTATCTGCTCCCTGCTTGTGTGTTGGAGGTCGCTGAGTAGTGCGCGAGC
AAAATTTAAGCTACAACAAGGCAAGGCTTGACCGACAATTGCATGAAGAATCTGCTTAGGGTTAGGCGTT
TTGCGCTGCTTCGCGATGTACGGGCCAGATATACGCGTTGACATTGATTATTGACTAGTTATTAATAGTA
ATCAATTACGGGGTCATTAGTTCATAGCCCATATATGGAGTTCCGCGTTACATAACTTACGGTAAATGGC
CCGCCTGGCTGACCGCCCAACGACCCCCGCCCATTGACGTCAATAATGACGTATGTTCCCATAGTAACGC
CAATAGGGACTTTCCATTGACGTCAATGGGTGGAGTATTTACGGTAAACTGCCCACTTGGCAGTACATCA
AGTGTATCATATGCCAAGTACGCCCCCTATTGACGTCAATGACGGTAAATGGCCCGCCTGGCATTATGCC
CAGTACATGACCTTATGGGACTTTCCTACTTGGCAGTACATCTACGTATTAGTCATCGCTATTACCATGG
TGATGCGGTTTTGGCAGTACATCAATGGGCGTGGATAGCGGTTTGACTCACGGGGATTTCCAAGTCTCCA
CCCCATTGACGTCAATGGGAGTTTGTTTTGGCACCAAAATCAACGGGACTTTCCAAAATGTCGTAACAAC
TCCGCCCCATTGACGCAAATGGGCGGTAGGCGTGTACGGTGGGAGGTCTATATAAGCAGAGCTCGTTTAG
TGAACCGTCAGATCGCCTGGAGACGCCATCCACGCTGTTTTGACCTCCATAGAAGACACCGGGACCGATC
CAGCCTCCGGACTGAGCTCCTTAAGGTTAACTCTAGAGAATTCGGATCC
[912 nt withheld, positions 2150-3061]
GTGGAGAAGGGCATCTACCAGACCAGCAACTTCAGGGTCCAACCAACAGAGAGCATTGTGAGGTTTCCAA
ACGTCACC
[579 nt withheld, positions 3140-3718]
AAGAAGAGCACCAACCTGGTGAAGAACAAGTGTGTGAACTTCAACTTCAATGGACTGACAGGCACAGGAG
TGCTGACAAAGAGCAACAAGAAGTTCCTGCCATTCCAACAGTTTGGCAGGGACATTGTTGACACCACAGA
TGCTGTGAGGGACCCACAGACCTTGGAGATTCTGGACATCACACCATGTTCCTTTGGAGGAGTGTCTGTG
ATTACACCTGGCACCAACACCAGCAACCAGGTGGCTGTGCTCTACCAGGGTGTGAACTGTACTGAGGTGT
CTGTGGCTATCCATGCTGACCAACTTACACCAACCTGGAGGGTCTACAGCACAGGCAGCAATGTGTTCCA
GACCAGGGCTGGCTGTCTGATTGGAGCAGAGTATGTGAACAACTCCTATGAGTGTGACATCCCAATTGGA
GCAGGCGTCTGTGCCTCCTACCAGACCCAGACCAAGAGCCGTAGGAGGGCAAGGTCTGTGGCAAGCCAGA
GCATCATTGCCTACACAATGAGTCTGGGAGCAGAGAACTCTGTGGCTTACAGCAACAACAGCATTGCCAT
CCCAACCAACTTCACCATCTCTGTGACCACAGAAATTCTGCCTGTGAGTATGACCAAGACCTCTGTGGAC
TGTACAATGTATATCTGTGGAGACAGCACAGAGTGTAGCAACCTGCTGCTCCAATATGGCTCCTTCTGTA
CCCAACTTAAGAGGGCTCTGACAGGCATTGCTGTGGAACAGGACAAGAACACCCAGGAGGTGTTTGCCCA
GGTGAAGCAGATTTACAAGACACCTCCAATCAAGTACTTTGGAGGCTTCAACTTCAGCCAGATTCTGCCT
GACCCAAGCAAGCCAAGCAAGAGGTCCTTCATTGAGGACCTGCTGTTCAACAAGGTGACCCTGGCTGATG
CTGGCTTCATCAAGCAATATGGAGACTGTCTGGGAGACATTGCTGCAAGGGACCTGATTTGTGCCCAGAA
GTTCAATGGACTGACCGTGCTGCCTCCACTGCTGACAGATGAGATGATTGCCCAATACACCTCTGCCCTG
CTGGCTGGCACCATCACCTCTGGCTGGACCTTTGGAGCAGGAGCAGCCCTCCAAATCCCATTTGCTATGC
AGATGGCTTACAGGTTCAATGGCATTGGAGTGACCCAGAATGTGCTCTATGAGAACCAGAAACTGATTGC
CAACCAGTTCAACTCTGCCATTGGCAAGATTCAGGACTCCCTGTTCAGCACAGCCTCTGCCCTGGGCAAA
CTCCAAGATGTGGTGAACCATAATGCCCAGGCTCTGAACACCCTGGTGAAGCAACTTTCCAGCAAGTTTG
GAGCCATCTCCTCTGTGCTGAATGACATCCTGAGCAGACTGGACAAGGTGGAGGCTGAGGTCCAGATTGA
CAGACTGATTACAGGCAGACTCCAATCCCTCCAAACCTATGTGACCCAACAACTTATCAGGGCTGCTGAG
ATTAGGGCATCTGCCAACCTGGCTGCCACCAAGATGAGTGAGTGTGTGCTGGGACAAAGCAAGAGGGTGG
ACTTCTGTGGCAAGGGCTACCACCTGATGAGTTTTCCACAGTCTGCCCCTCATGGAGTGGTGTTCCTGCA
TGTGACCTATGTGCCTGCCCAGGAGAAGAACTTCACCACAGCCCCTGCCATCTGCCATGATGGCAAGGCT
CACTTTCCAAGGGAGGGAGTGTTTGTGAGCAATGGCACCCACTGGTTTGTGACCCAGAGGAACTTCTATG
AACCACAGATTATCACCACAGACAACACCTTTGTGTCTGGCAACTGTGATGTGGTGATTGGCATTGTGAA
CAACACAGTCTATGACCCACTCCAACTTGAACTGGACTCCTTCAAGGAGGAACTGGACAAATACTTCAAG
AACCACACCAGCCCTGATGTGGACCTGGGAGACATCTCTGGCATCAATGCCTCTGTGGTGAACATCCAGA
AGGAGATTGACAGACTGAATGAGGTGGCTAAGAACCTGAATGAGTCCCTGATTGACCTCCAAGAACTGGG
CAAATATGAACAATACATCAAGTGGCCATGGTACATCTGGCTGGGCTTCATTGCTGGACTGATTGCCATT
GTGATGGTGACCATAATGCTGTGTTGTATGACCTCCTGTTGTTCCTGTCTGAAAGGCTGTTGTTCCTGTG
GCTCCTGTTGTAAGTGACTCGAGCCATGGAAGCTTGATATCTAACTGACTGAACCGGTGGTACCAAACGG
GGGAGGCTAACTGAAACACGGAAGGAGACAATACCGGAAGGAACCCGCGCTATGACGGCAATAAAAAGAC
AGAATAAAACGCACGGGTGTTGGGTCGTTTGTTCATAAACGCGGGGTTCGGTCCCAGGGCTGGCACTCTG
TCGATACCCCACCGAGACCCCATTGGGGCCAATACGCCCGCGTTTCTTCCTTTTCCCCACCCCACCCCCC
AAGTTCGGGTGAAGGCCCAGGGCTCGCAGCCAACGTCGGGGCGGCAGGCCCTGCCATAGCAGATCTGCGC
AGCTGGGGCTCTAGGGGGTATCCCC
[124 nt withheld, positions 6264-6387]
C
[91 nt withheld, positions 6389-6479]
A
[49 nt withheld, positions 6481-6529]
CCTTTGACGTTGGAGTCCACGTTCTTT
[37 nt withheld, positions 6557-6593]
ACCCTATCTCGGTCTATTCTTTTGATTTATAAGGGATTTTGCCGATTTCGGCCTATTGGTTAAAAAATGA
GCTGATTTAACAAAAATTTAACGCGAATTAATTCTGTGGAATGTGTGTCAGTTAGGGTGTGGAAAGTCCC
CAGGCTCCCCAGCAGGCAGAAGTATGCAAAGCATGCATCTCAATTAGTCAGCAACCAGGTGTGGAAAGTC
CCCAGGCTCCCCAGCAGGCAGAAGTATGCAAAGCATGCATCTCAATTAGTCAGCAACCATAGTCCCGCCC
CTAACTCCGCCCATCCCGCCCCTAACTCCGCCCAGTTCCGCCCATTCTCCGCCCCATGGCTGACTAATTT
TTTTTATTTATGCAGAGGCCGAGGCCGCCTCTGCCTCTGAGCTATTCCAGAAGTAGTGAGGAGGCTTTTT
TGGAGGCCTAGGCTTTTGCAAAAAGCTCCCGGGAGCTTGTATATCCATTTTCGGATCTGATCAAGAGACA
GGATGAGGATCGTTTCGCATGATTGAACAAGATGGATTGCACGCAGGTTCTCCGGCCGCTTGGGTGGAGA
GGCTATTCGGCTATGACTGGGCACAACAGACAATCGGCTGCTCTGATGCCGCCGTGTTCCGGCTGTCAGC
GCAGGGGCGCCCGGTTCTTTTTGTCAAGACCGACCTGTCCGGTGCCCTGAATGAACTGCAGGACGAGGCA
GCGCGGCTATCGTGGCTGGCCACGACGGGCGTTCCTTGCGCAGCTGTGCTCGACGTTGTCACTGAAGCGG
GAAGGGACTGGCTGCTATTGGGCGAAGTGCCGGGGCAGGATCTCCTGTCATCTCACCTTGCTCCTGCCGA
GAAAGTATCCATCATGGCTGATGCAATGCGGCGGCTGCATACGCTTGATCCGGCTACCTGCCCATTCGAC
CACCAAGCGAAACATCGCATCGAGCGAGCACGTACTCGGATGGAAGCCGGTCTTGTCGATCAGGATGATC
TGGACGAAGAGCATCAGGGGCTCGCGCCAGCCGAACTGTTCGCCAGGCTCAAGGCGCGCATGCCCGACGG
CGAGGATCTCGTCGTGACCCATGGCGATGCCTGCTTGCCGAATATCATGGTGGAAAATGGCCGCTTTTCT
GGATTCATCGACTGTGGCCGGCTGGGTGTGGCGGACCGCTATCAGGACATAGCGTTGGCTACCCGTGATA
TTGCTGAAGAGCTTGGCGGCGAATGGGCTGACCGCTTCCTCGTGCTTTACGGTATCGCCGCTCCCGATTC
GCAGCGCATCGCCTTCTATCGCCTTCTTGACGAGTTCTTCTGAGCGGGACTCTGGGGTTCGCGAAATGAC
CGACCAAGCGACGCCCAACCTGCCATCACGAGATTTCGATTCCACCGCCGCCTTCTATGAAAGGTTGGGC
TTCGGAATCGTTTTCCGGGACGCCGGCTGGATGATCCTCCAGCGCGGGGATCTCATGCTGGAGTTCTTCG
CCCACCCCAACTTGTTTATTGCAGCTTATAATGGTTACAAATAAAGCAATAGCATCACAAATTTCACAAA
TAAAGCATTTTTTTCACTGCATTCTAGTTGTGGTTTGTCCAAACTCATCAATGTATCTTATCATGTCTGT
ATACCGTCGACCTCTAGCTAGAGCTTGGCGTAATCATGGTCATAGCTGTTTCCTGTGTGAAATTGTTATC
CGCTCACAATTCCACACAACATACGAGCCGGAAGCATAAAGTGTAAAGCCTGGGGTGCCTAATGAGTGAG
CTAACTCACATTAATTGCGTTGCGCTCACTGCCCGCTTTCCAGTCGGGAAACCTGTCGTGCCAGCTGCAT
TAATGAATCGGCCAACGCGCGGGGAGAGGCGGTTTGCGTATTGGGCGCTCTTCCGCTTCCTCGCTCACTG
ACTCGCTGCGCTCGGTCGTTCGGCTGCGGCGAGCGGTATCAGCTCACTCAAAGGCGGTAATACGGTTATC
CACAGAATCAGGGGATAACGCAGGAAAGAACATGTGAGCAAAAGGCCAGCAAAAGGCCAGGAACCGTAAA
AAGGCCGCGTTGCTGGCGTTTTTCCATAGGCTCCGCCCCCCTGACGAGCATCACAAAAATCGACGCTCAA
GTCAGAGGTGGCGAAACCCGACAGGACTATAAAGATACCAGGCGTTTCCCCCTGGAAGCTCCCTCGTGCG
CTCTCCTGTTCCGACCCTGCCGCTTACCGGATACCTGTCCGCCTTTCTCCCTTCGGGAAGCGTGGCGCTT
TCTCATAGCTCACGCTGTAGGTATCTCAGTTCGGTGTAGGTCGTTCGCTCCAAGCTGGGCTGTGTGCACG
AACCCCCCGTTCAGCCCGACCGCTGCGCCTTATCCGGTAACTATCGTCTTGAGTCCAACCCGGTAAGACA
CGACTTATCGCCACTGGCAGCAGCCACTGGTAACAGGATTAGCAGAGCGAGGTATGTAGGCGGTGCTACA
GAGTTCTTGAAGTGGTGGCCTAACTACGGCTACACTAGAAGAACAGTATTTGGTATCTGCGCTCTGCTGA
AGCCAGTTACCTTCGGAAAAAGAGTTGGTAGCTCTTGATCCGGCAAACAAACCACCGCTGGTAGCGGTGG
TTTTTTTGTTT
Features (pLannotate 1.2.2; 18 found; start..end, strand, type, name):
    209..1069    -  CDS            AmpR: β-lactamase; bla; confers resistance to ampicillin, carbenicillin, and related antibiotics
   1070..1174    -  promoter       AmpR promoter: bla
   1233..1285    -  misc_feature   bom (fragment): basis of mobility region from pBR322
   1440..1819    +  enhancer       CMV enhancer: human cytomegalovirus immediate early enhancer
   1820..2023    +  promoter       CMV promoter: human cytomegalovirus (CMV) immediate early promoter
   2150..5902    +  CDS            S (sequence partly withheld): SPIKE_SARS2 - Experimental evidence at protein level: Swiss-Prot protein existence level 1. [Spike glycoprotein]: May down-regulate host tetherin (BST2) by lysosomal degradation, thereby counteracting its antiviral activity. From Severe acute respiratory syndrome coronavirus 2 (2019-nCoV) (SARS-CoV-2).
   6014..6062    +  polyA_signal   HSV TK poly(A) signal: herpes simplex virus thymidine kinase polyadenylation signal (Cole and Stacy, 1985)
   6153..6169    -  polyA_signal   bGH poly(A) signal (fragment): bovine growth hormone polyadenylation signal
   6264..6692    +  rep_origin     f1 ori (sequence partly withheld): f1 bacteriophage origin of replication; arrow indicates direction of (+) strand synthesis
   6706..7035    +  promoter       SV40 promoter: SV40 enhancer and early promoter
   7102..7893    +  CDS            neo: KKA2_KLEPN - Also known as kan, nptII. Experimental evidence at protein level: Swiss-Prot protein existence level 1. Resistance to kanamycin, neomycin, paromomycin, ribostamycin, butirosin and gentamicin B. From Klebsiella pneumoniae.
   7919..8077    +  CDS            ble (fragment): BLE_KLEPN - Experimental evidence at protein level: Swiss-Prot protein existence level 1. Binding protein with a strong affinity to the bleomycin family of antibiotics. Binds to CL990; an antimitotic-antibiotic compound. From Klebsiella pneumoniae.
   8072..8193    +  polyA_signal   SV40 poly(A) signal: SV40 polyadenylation signal
   8266..8282    -  protein_bind   lac operator: The lac repressor binds to the lac operator to inhibit transcription in E. coli. This inhibition can be relieved by adding lactose or isopropyl-β-D-thiogalactopyranoside (IPTG). lac repressor encoded by lacI
   8290..8320    -  promoter       lac promoter: promoter for the E. coli lac operon
   8335..8356    -  protein_bind   CAP binding site: CAP binding activates transcription in the presence of cAMP. E. coli catabolite activator protein
   8369..8461    -  CDS            lacI (fragment): lac repressor; lacI; The lac repressor binds to the lac operator to inhibit transcription in E. coli. This inhibition can be relieved by adding lactose or isopropyl-β-D-thiogalactopyranoside (IPTG).
   8644..38      -  rep_origin     ori (across the origin): high-copy-number ColE1/pMB1/pBR322/pUC origin of replication
