[The description below was written by a language model from this plasmid's Addgene catalogue record and pLannotate feature annotations shown in this document.]
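Description:
pcDNA3.3_SARS2_BA.2.86 is a mammalian expression plasmid of about 9.2 kb, built on the pcDNA3.3 backbone, that carries the spike glycoprotein gene of the SARS-CoV-2 BA.2.86 lineage. It is propagated in E. coli as a high-copy plasmid through a ColE1/pUC-type origin and selected with ampicillin via the β-lactamase gene and its native promoter. The backbone also contains an f1 bacteriophage origin, along with small remnants of lac regulatory sequence, a bom fragment and a short bGH polyadenylation fragment that are annotated only as vector leftovers and have no evident role in the design.

The spike open reading frame, roughly 3.75 kb in the annotated sequence, sits downstream of the human cytomegalovirus immediate-early enhancer and promoter and is followed by the herpes simplex virus thymidine kinase polyadenylation signal, giving strong constitutive transcription in transfected mammalian cells. The insert was derived from synthesized DNA and introduced by ligation-independent cloning. The record does not list the lineage-defining substitutions, referring instead to the external variant sequence, and no epitope tags or reporters are annotated. A separate cassette places the neomycin phosphotransferase gene under the SV40 early promoter/enhancer with an SV40 polyadenylation signal, which would allow G418 selection of stable transfectants; a partial ble fragment annotated after neo is likely a remnant carried along with the neo gene.

The stated purpose is to express the BA.2.86 spike for pseudovirus production, that is, supplying the envelope protein in producer cells so that it is incorporated onto reporter viral particles. The packaging and reporter components it would be paired with are not specified in the record.
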