Addgene plasmid #208441: pcDNA3.3_SARS2_BA.2.86
Purpose: expressing SARS-CoV-2 BA.2.86 spike protein for pseudovirus production
Depositing lab: David Nemazee. Depositing organization: Scripps California (The Scripps Research Institute).
Backbone
  Vector backbone: pcDNA3.3
  Backbone size w/o insert (bp): 5500
  Total vector size (bp): 9200
  Vector type: Mammalian Expression
Growth in bacteria
  Bacterial resistance: Ampicillin, 100 μg/mL
  Growth temperature: 37°C
  Growth strain: DH5alpha
  Copy number: High Copy
Gene/Insert
  Gene/Insert name: Spike (BA.2.86)
  Species: SARS-CoV-2
  Insert size (bp): 3800
  Mutation: see GISAID sequence
  Entrez Gene: S (a.k.a. GU280_gp02, spike glycoprotein)
  Promoter: CMV
  Cloning method: Ligation Independent Cloning
  Sequencing primers: 5′ CMV-F; 3′ TK_pA-R
Resource information
  A portion of this plasmid was derived from a plasmid made by: synthesized from IDT
Terms and licenses: Academic/Nonprofit Terms; Industry Terms: Not Available to Industry
How to cite: pcDNA3.3_SARS2_BA.2.86 was a gift from David Nemazee (Addgene plasmid # 208441 ; http://n2t.net/addgene:208441 ; RRID:Addgene_208441)
